Addgene plasmid #32129: 416-Met25 Kar2 printor HDEL
Depositing lab: Susan Lindquist. Depositing organization: Massachusetts Institute of Technology. Publication: TorsinA and the TorsinA-Interacting Protein Printor Have No Impact on Endoplasmic Reticulum Stress or Protein Trafficking in Yeast. Valastyan JS, Lindquist S. PLoS One. 2011;6(7):e22744. Epub 2011 Jul 26. 10.1371/journal.pone.0022744 PubMed 21818381.
Backbone
  Vector backbone: 416-Met25
  Vector type: Yeast Expression
  Selectable markers: URA3
Growth in bacteria
  Bacterial resistance: Ampicillin, 100 μg/mL
  Growth temperature: 37°C
  Growth strain: DH5alpha
  Copy number: High Copy
Gene/Insert
  Gene/Insert name: Printor (alt name: KLHL14)
  Species: H. sapiens (human)
  Entrez Gene: KLHL14
  Tag / fusion protein: Kar2 (N terminal on insert); HDEL (C terminal on insert)
  Cloning method: Restriction Enzyme; 5′ cloning site XbaI (not destroyed); 3′ cloning site XhoI (not destroyed)
  Sequencing primers: 5′ m13-r; 3′ m13-f
Terms and licenses: Academic/Nonprofit Terms; Industry Terms: Not Available to Industry
How to cite: 416-Met25 Kar2 printor HDEL was a gift from Susan Lindquist (Addgene plasmid # 32129 ; http://n2t.net/addgene:32129 ; RRID:Addgene_32129)
