[The description below was written by a language model from this plasmid's Addgene catalogue record.]
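Description:
416-Met25 Kar2 printor HDEL is a yeast expression plasmid built on the 416-Met25 backbone. It is propagated in E. coli as a high-copy plasmid under ampicillin selection and is maintained in yeast through the URA3 auxotrophic marker, which allows growth of ura3 strains on medium lacking uracil. The backbone name suggests the p416 series of centromeric, low-copy yeast shuttle vectors with expression driven by the methionine-repressible MET25 promoter. However, the record does not list the promoter, terminator or yeast replication elements, and no feature table is available to confirm them.

The insert is human printor (KLHL14), a kelch-like family protein described in the associated publication as a torsinA-interacting protein. It was cloned between XbaI and XhoI sites, both of which remain intact. The coding sequence carries a Kar2 element at its N terminus and an HDEL motif at its C terminus. Kar2 is the yeast ER-lumenal Hsp70 chaperone (the BiP homologue), and an N-terminal Kar2 fusion of this kind is typically its signal sequence, used to direct a heterologous protein into the secretory pathway. The record does not say how much of Kar2 is included. HDEL is the yeast ER retention and retrieval signal, so the two additions together should target the human protein to the endoplasmic reticulum lumen and keep it there.

According to the linked study, the construct was used to express printor in the yeast ER and test, alongside torsinA, whether it affects ER stress responses or protein trafficking. That work reported no impact on either.
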