>Addgene plasmid #32129 | 416-Met25 Kar2 printor HDEL | addgene partial sequence | sequence record 37274 | M13R
AGGGCATTACCTCCTAAGGGACAAAAGCTGGAGCTCCGGATGCAAGGGTTCGAATCCCTTAGCTCTCATT
ATTTTTTGCTTTTTCTCTTGAGGTCACATGATCGCAAAATGGCAAATGGCACGTGAAGCTGTCGATATTG
GGGAACTGTGGTGGTTGGCAAATGACTAATTAAGTTAGTCAAGGCGCCATCCTCATGAAAACTGTGTAAC
ATAATAACCGAAGTGTCGAAAAGGTGGCACCTTGTCCAATTGAACACGCTCGATGAAAAAAATAAGATAT
ATATAAGGTTAAGTAAAGCGTCTGTTAGAAAGGAAGTTTTTCCTTTTTCTTGCTCTCTTGTCTTTTCATC
TACTATTTCCTTCGTGTAATACAGGGTCGTCAGATACATAGATACAATTCTATTACCCCCATCCATACTC
TAGAACTAGTGGATCCCCCATCACAAGTTTGTACAAAAAAGCAGGCTTCACAAAATGTTTTTCAACAGAC
TAAGCGCTGGCAAGCTGCTGGTACCACTCTCCGTGGTCCTGTACGCCCTTTTCGTGGTAATATTACCTTT
ACAGAATTCTTTCCACTCCTCCAATGTTTTAGTTAGAGGTATGTCCAGATCCGGGGACAGGACCTCCACC
TTCGACCCCAGCCACAGCGACAACCTGCTGCACGGCCTCAACCTGCTGTGGAGGAAGCAGCTGTTTTGCG
ACGTGACCCTGACGGCCCAGGGCCAGCAGTTCCATTGCCACAAGGCCGTGCTGGCCTCCTGCTCGCAGTA
CTTCCGATCGCTCTTCTCCAGCCACCCCCCTCTCGGGGGAGGGGTCGGCGGCCAGGACGGCCTGGGGGCC
CCCAAGGACCAGCAGCAGCCGCCGCAGCAGCAGCCGTCCACACAC
