>Addgene plasmid #32129 | 416-Met25 Kar2 printor HDEL | addgene partial sequence | sequence record 38188 | M13-F
TCACTATAGGGCGAATTGGGTACCGGCCGCAAATTAAAGCCTTCGAGCGTCCCAAAACCTTCTCAAGCAA
GGTTTTCAGTATAATGTTACATGCGTACACGCGTCTGTACAGAAAAAAAAGAAAAATTTGAAATATAAAT
AACGTTCTTAATACTAACATAACTATAAAAAAATAAATAGGGACCTAGACTTCAGGTTGTCTAACTCCTT
CCTTTTCGGTTAGAGCGGATGTGGGGGGAGGGCGTGAATGTAAGCGTGACATAACTAATTACATGACTCG
AGGTCGACGGTATCGATAAGCTTGATATCGAATTCCTGCAGCCCATCACCACTTTGTACAAGAAAGCTGG
GTTTTACAATTCATCATGTTTGTTGTATGGTACACAAGAGGGCAGAATAACTGTCACACAGGCAGGGCCT
GCCAACGGTTCTGCTACATCTCCTTCGAGTTCTGTCCAGGTTCCTTTCTCTGGACAATAGCATATTGTAG
ATGACTTGTAGGCCCCCATACTCCAGCTGTAGCCTCCCACAAGGTAAATGCTGTCATCAAGCACTGCACA
GCCAGGGCCACTTCGACCCTCCAAAATGGGAGTTTGGAGTATATTCCACTGGTCACCTTTTGGGTCATAG
CATTCCACAAGCATTACATCAAGGTGGGAGAAACCTTTCAAATGATTTCCTCCAATTGCATACAAGCGAT
CATTCATTACAGCCAAAGTGTGAATTGCACGTTTTGTGTTCATATCTTGTTTTCGAGCCCAGACATCCAT
TACTGGGTCATAGCAATATAGCCATGGGACATATTCTCCATTGTGTACACCCCCTGAAATGTATATTTTC
CCATTGTGCACTGCTCCCGCATGAGCCGCCAG
